Addgene plasmid #142873: TFORF1854
Purpose: Lentiviral vector for overexpressing transcription factor ORFs with unique 24-bp barcodes. Barcodes facilitate identification of transcription factors in pooled screens.
Depositing lab: Feng Zhang. Depositing organization: Broad Institute. Publication: A transcription factor atlas of directed differentiation. Joung J, Ma S, Tay T, Geiger-Schuller KR, Kirchgatterer PC, Verdine VK, Guo B, Arias-Garcia MA, Allen WE, Singh A, Kuksenko O, Abudayyeh OO, Gootenberg JS, Fu Z, Macrae RK, Buenrostro JD, Regev A, Zhang F. Cell. 2023 Jan 5;186(1):209-229.e26. doi: 10.1016/j.cell.2022.11.026. PubMed 36608654.
Backbone
  Vector backbone: pLX_TRC317
  Backbone manufacturer: Broad Institute Genetic Perturbation Platform
  Backbone size w/o insert (bp): 8264
  Vector type: Mammalian Expression, Lentiviral
  Selectable markers: Puromycin
Growth in bacteria
  Bacterial resistance: Ampicillin, 100 μg/mL
  Growth temperature: 37°C
  Growth strain: NEB Stable
  Copy number: High Copy
Gene/Insert
  Gene/Insert name: ZBTB5
  Species: H. sapiens (human)
  Insert size (bp): 2135
  Entrez Gene: ZBTB5
  Promoter: EF1a
  Cloning method: Unknown
  Sequencing primers: 5′ GGGTGGAGACTGAAGTTAGGCCAG; 3′ CACATAGCGTAAAAGGAGCAACATAG
Terms and licenses: Academic/Nonprofit Terms; Industry Terms: Not Available to Industry
Depositor comments: NM_014872,XM_005251634,ENST00000307750 . The transcription factor ORF portion of this plasmid was synthesized by Genewiz. Please test multiple small colonies in case of plasmid recombination. To make this collection available in a timely manner, a portion of this collection was not fully sequenced by Addgene. If an Addgene verified full plasmid sequence is not available, please contact us prior to placing an order to request the full sequence.
How to cite: TFORF1854 was a gift from Feng Zhang (Addgene plasmid # 142873 ; http://n2t.net/addgene:142873 ; RRID:Addgene_142873)
