[The description below was written by a language model from this plasmid's Addgene catalogue record and pLannotate feature annotations shown in this document.]
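Description:
TFORF1854 is a lentiviral mammalian expression plasmid built on the pLX_TRC317 backbone that carries the human ZBTB5 open reading frame, a zinc finger and BTB domain protein thought to act in transcriptional regulation. It belongs to a barcoded transcription factor ORF collection in which each clone carries a unique 24-bp barcode, so that the transcription factor expressed in a given cell can be identified in pooled overexpression screens, such as those aimed at directed differentiation. In bacteria the plasmid is maintained through a high-copy ColE1/pUC-type origin and ampicillin resistance (AmpR). An f1 origin and lac/T7/T3 remnants from the cloning backbone are also present. The depositor notes a risk of recombination, which is common for LTR-containing plasmids.

The viral portion follows a third-generation, self-inactivating design. An RSV promoter drives a truncated HIV-1 5' LTR, followed by the Ψ packaging signal with a partial gag sequence, the Rev response element for nuclear export of the genomic RNA, a cPPT/CTS element, and a ΔU3 3' LTR. An SV40 poly(A) signal lies downstream of the 3' LTR. Within the transferred region, an SV40 early promoter drives the puromycin N-acetyltransferase gene for selection of transduced cells. A separate EF-1α promoter provides strong constitutive expression of ZBTB5. A WPRE downstream of the ORF enhances transcript stability and expression. The barcode itself is not annotated in the feature table. No epitope tag or fluorescent reporter is annotated either. The annotated sequence of about 10.4 kb matches the stated backbone plus insert sizes.
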