Features (pLannotate 1.2.2; 31 found; start..end, strand, type, name):
      5..231     +  promoter       RSV promoter: Rous sarcoma virus enhancer/promoter
    232..412     +  LTR            5' LTR (truncated): truncated 5' long terminal repeat (LTR) from HIV-1
    459..584     +  misc_feature   HIV-1 Ψ: packaging signal of human immunodeficiency virus type 1
    568..931     +  CDS            HIV-1 gag (fragment): gag protein from human immunodeficiency virus 1; gag
   1077..1310    +  misc_feature   RRE: The Rev response element (RRE) of HIV-1 allows for Rev-dependent mRNA export from the nucleus to the cytoplasm.
   1687..1713    +  CDS            Rev (fragment): human immunodeficiency virus 1 (HIV-1) Rev protein; rev; enhances nuclear export of unspliced and incompletely spliced viral mRNAs
   1720..1743    +  promoter       SV40 promoter (fragment): SV40 early promoter
   1744..1815    +  promoter       SV40 promoter (fragment): SV40 enhancer and early promoter
   1839..1974    +  rep_origin     SV40 ori: SV40 origin of replication
   2020..2616    +  CDS            PuroR (fragment): puromycin N-acetyltransferase; pac from Streptomyces; confers resistance to puromycin
   2665..2782    +  misc_feature   cPPT/CTS: central polypurine tract and central termination sequence of HIV-1
   2847..2913    +  CDS            small t antigen (fragment): SV40 (simian virus 40) small t antigen
   2920..4098    +  promoter       EF-1α promoter: strong constitutive promoter for human elongation factor EF-1α
   4115..6145    +  CDS            ZBTB5: ZBTB5_HUMAN - Also known as KIAA0354. Experimental evidence at protein level: Swiss-Prot protein existence level 1. May be involved in transcriptional regulation. From Homo sapiens (Human).
   6161..6214    +  promoter       U6 promoter (fragment): RNA polymerase III promoter for human U6 snRNA
   6256..6844    +  misc_feature   WPRE: woodchuck hepatitis virus posttranscriptional regulatory element
   6895..6914    +  misc_feature   cPPT/CTS (fragment): central polypurine tract and central termination sequence of HIV-1
   6916..7149    +  LTR            3' LTR (ΔU3): self-inactivating 3' long terminal repeat (LTR) from HIV-1
   7227..7348    +  polyA_signal   SV40 poly(A) signal: SV40 polyadenylation signal
   7388..7523    +  rep_origin     SV40 ori: SV40 origin of replication
   7544..7562    -  promoter       T7 promoter: promoter for bacteriophage T7 RNA polymerase
   7570..7725    +  CDS            lacZα (fragment): LacZα fragment of β-galactosidase; lacZ fragment
   7730..8158    +  rep_origin     f1 ori (sequence partly withheld): f1 bacteriophage origin of replication; arrow indicates direction of (+) strand synthesis
   8211..8315    +  promoter       AmpR promoter: bla
   8316..9176    +  CDS            AmpR: β-lactamase; bla; confers resistance to ampicillin, carbenicillin, and related antibiotics
   9347..9935    +  rep_origin     ori: high-copy-number ColE1/pMB1/pBR322/pUC origin of replication
  10118..10210   +  CDS            lacI (fragment): lac repressor; lacI; The lac repressor binds to the lac operator to inhibit transcription in E. coli. This inhibition can be relieved by adding lactose or isopropyl-β-D-thiogalactopyranoside (IPTG).
  10223..10244   +  protein_bind   CAP binding site: CAP binding activates transcription in the presence of cAMP. E. coli catabolite activator protein
  10259..10289   +  promoter       lac promoter: promoter for the E. coli lac operon
  10297..10313   +  protein_bind   lac operator: The lac repressor binds to the lac operator to inhibit transcription in E. coli. This inhibition can be relieved by adding lactose or isopropyl-β-D-thiogalactopyranoside (IPTG). lac repressor encoded by lacI
  10358..10376   +  promoter       T3 promoter: promoter for bacteriophage T3 RNA polymerase
>Addgene plasmid #142873 | TFORF1854 | addgene full sequence | sequence record 396055 | Addgene NGS Result
TTAATGTAGTCTTATGCAATACTCTTGTAGTCTTGCAACATGGTAACGATGAGTTAGCAACATGCCTTAC
AAGGAGAGAAAAAGCACCGTGCATGCCGATTGGTGGAAGTAAGGTGGTACGATCGTGCCTTATTAGGAAG
GCAACAGACGGGTCTGACATGGATTGGACGAACCACTGAATTGCCGCATTGCAGAGATATTGTATTTAAG
TGCCTAGCTCGATACATAAACGGGTCTCTCTGGTTAGACCAGATCTGAGCCTGGGAGCTCTCTGGCTAAC
TAGGGAACCCACTGCTTAAGCCTCAATAAAGCTTGCCTTGAGTGCTTCAAGTAGTGTGTGCCCGTCTGTT
GTGTGACTCTGGTAACTAGAGATCCCTCAGACCCTTTTAGTCAGTGTGGAAAATCTCTAGCAGTGGCGCC
CGAACAGGGACTTGAAAGCGAAAGGGAAACCAGAGGAGCTCTCTCGACGCAGGACTCGGCTTGCTGAAGC
GCGCACGGCAAGAGGCGAGGGGCGGCGACTGGTGAGTACGCCAAAAATTTTGACTAGCGGAGGCTAGAAG
GAGAGAGATGGGTGCGAGAGCGTCAGTATTAAGCGGGGGAGAATTAGATCGCGATGGGAAAAAATTCGGT
TAAGGCCAGGGGGAAAGAAAAAATATAAATTAAAACATATAGTATGGGCAAGCAGGGAGCTAGAACGATT
CGCAGTTAATCCTGGCCTGTTAGAAACATCAGAAGGCTGTAGACAAATACTGGGACAGCTACAACCATCC
CTTCAGACAGGATCAGAAGAACTTAGATCATTATATAATACAGTAGCAACCCTCTATTGTGTGCATCAAA
GGATAGAGATAAAAGACACCAAGGAAGCTTTAGACAAGATAGAGGAAGAGCAAAACAAAAGTAAGACCAC
CGCACAGCAAGCGGCCGCTGATCTTCAGACCTGGAGGAGGAGATATGAGGGACAATTGGAGAAGTGAATT
ATATAAATATAAAGTAGTAAAAATTGAACCATTAGGAGTAGCACCCACCAAGGCAAAGAGAAGAGTGGTG
CAGAGAGAAAAAAGAGCAGTGGGAATAGGAGCTTTGTTCCTTGGGTTCTTGGGAGCAGCAGGAAGCACTA
TGGGCGCAGCGTCAATGACGCTGACGGTACAGGCCAGACAATTATTGTCTGGTATAGTGCAGCAGCAGAA
CAATTTGCTGAGGGCTATTGAGGCGCAACAGCATCTGTTGCAACTCACAGTCTGGGGCATCAAGCAGCTC
CAGGCAAGAATCCTGGCTGTGGAAAGATACCTAAAGGATCAACAGCTCCTGGGGATTTGGGGTTGCTCTG
GAAAACTCATTTGCACCACTGCTGTGCCTTGGAATGCTAGTTGGAGTAATAAATCTCTGGAACAGATTTG
GAATCACACGACCTGGATGGAGTGGGACAGAGAAATTAACAATTACACAAGCTTAATACACTCCTTAATT
GAAGAATCGCAAAACCAGCAAGAAAAGAATGAACAAGAATTATTGGAATTAGATAAATGGGCAAGTTTGT
GGAATTGGTTTAACATAACAAATTGGCTGTGGTATATAAAATTATTCATAATGATAGTAGGAGGCTTGGT
AGGTTTAAGAATAGTTTTTGCTGTACTTTCTATAGTGAATAGAGTTAGGCAGGGATATTCACCATTATCG
TTTCAGACCCACCTCCCAACCCCGAGGGGACCCATGCATTGCATCTCAATTAGTCAGCAACCAGGTGTGG
AAAGTCCCCAGGCTCCCCAGCAGGCAGAAGTATGCAAAGCATGCGTCTCAATTAGTCAGCAACCATAGTC
CCGCCCCTAACTCCGCCCATCCCGCCCCTAACTCCGCCCAGTTCCGCCCATTCTCCGCCCCATGGCTGAC
TAATTTTTTTTATTTATGCAGAGGCCGAGGCCGCCTCGGCCTCTGAGCTATTCCAGAAGTAGTGAGGAGG
CTTTTTTGGAGGCCTAGGCTTTTGCAAAAAGCTTTCTAGAGGTACCACCGGAGCTTACCATGACCGAGTA
CAAGCCCACGGTGCGCCTCGCCACCCGCGACGACGTCCCCAGGGCCGTACGCACCCTCGCCGCCGCGTTC
GCCGACTACCCCGCCACGCGCCACACCGTCGATCCGGACCGCCACATCGAGCGGGTCACCGAGCTGCAAG
AACTCTTCCTCACGCGCGTCGGGCTCGACATCGGCAAGGTGTGGGTCGCGGACGACGGCGCCGCCGTGGC
GGTCTGGACCACGCCGGAGAGCGTCGAAGCGGGGGCGGTGTTCGCCGAGATCGGCCCGCGCATGGCCGAG
TTGAGCGGTTCCCGGCTGGCCGCGCAGCAACAGATGGAAGGCCTCCTGGCGCCGCACCGGCCCAAGGAGC
CCGCGTGGTTCCTGGCCACCGTCGGCGTCTCGCCCGACCACCAGGGCAAGGGTCTGGGCAGCGCCGTCGT
GCTCCCCGGAGTGGAGGCGGCCGAGCGCGCCGGGGTGCCCGCCTTCCTGGAGACCTCCGCGCCCCGCAAC
CTCCCCTTCTACGAGCGGCTCGGCTTCACCGTCACCGCCGACGTCGAGGTGCCCGAAGGACCGCGCACCT
GGTGCATGACCCGCAAGCCCGGTGCCAGTTAACGAATTCTAGATCTTGAGACAAATGGCAGTATTCATCC
ACAATTTTAAAAGAAAAGGGGGGATTGGGGGGTACAGTGCAGGGGAAAGAATAGTAGACATAATAGCAAC
AGACATACAAACTAAAGAATTACAAAAACAAATTACAAAAATTCAAAATTTTCGGGTTTATTACAGGGAC
AGCAGAGATCCACTTTGGCGCCGGCTCGAGGCCTGCAGGTGCAAAGATGGATAAAGTTTTAAACAGAGAG
GAATCTTTGCAGCTAATGGACCTTCTAGGTCTTGAAAGGAGTGGGAATTGGCTCCGGTGCCCGTCAGTGG
GCAGAGCGCACATCGCCCACAGTCCCCGAGAAGTTGGGGGGAGGGGTCGGCAATTGAACCGGTGCCTAGA
GAAGGTGGCGCGGGGTAAACTGGGAAAGTGATGTCGTGTACTGGCTCCGCCTTTTTCCCGAGGGTGGGGG
AGAACCGTATATAAGTGCAGTAGTCGCCGTGAACGTTCTTTTTCGCAACGGGTTTGCCGCCAGAACACAG
GTAAGTGCCGTGTGTGGTTCCCGCGGGCCTGGCCTCTTTACGGGTTATGGCCCTTGCGTGCCTTGAATTA
CTTCCACCTGGCTGCAGTACGTGATTCTTGATCCCGAGCTTCGGGTTGGAAGTGGGTGGGAGAGTTCGAG
GCCTTGCGCTTAAGGAGCCCCTTCGCCTCGTGCTTGAGTTGAGGCCTGGCCTGGGCGCTGGGGCCGCCGC
GTGCGAATCTGGTGGCACCTTCGCGCCTGTCTCGCTGCTTTCGATAAGTCTCTAGCCATTTAAAATTTTT
GATGACCTGCTGCGACGCTTTTTTTCTGGCAAGATAGTCTTGTAAATGCGGGCCAAGATCTGCACACTGG
TATTTCGGTTTTTGGGGCCGCGGGCGGCGACGGGGCCCGTGCGTCCCAGCGCACATGTTCGGCGAGGCGG
GGCCTGCGAGCGCGGCCACCGAGAATCGGACGGGGGTAGTCTCAAGCTGGCCGGCCTGCTCTGGTGCCTG
GCCTCGCGCCGCCGTGTATCGCCCCGCCCTGGGCGGCAAGGCTGGCCCGGTCGGCACCAGTTGCGTGAGC
GGAAAGATGGCCGCTTCCCGGCCCTGCTGCAGGGAGCTCAAAATGGAGGACGCGGCGCTCGGGAGAGCGG
GCGGGTGAGTCACCCACACAAAGGAAAAGGGCCTTTCCGTCCTCAGCCGTCGCTTCATGTGACTCCACGG
AGTACCGGGCGCCGTCCAGGCACCTCGATTAGTTCTCGAGCTTTTGGAGTACGTCGTCTTTAGGTTGGGG
GGAGGGGTTTTATGCGATGGAGTTTCCCCACACTGAGTGGGTGGAGACTGAAGTTAGGCCAGCTTGGCAC
TTGATGTAATTCTCCTTGGAATTTGCCCTTTTTGAGTTTGGATCTTGGTTCATTCTCAAGCCTCAGACAG
TGGTTCAAAGTTTTTTTCTTCCATTTCAGGTGTCGTGAGGCTAGCACCGCCACCATGGATTTTCCTGGTC
ACTTTGAACAAATCTTCCAGCAGCTGAACTACCAGAGACTTCATGGCCAGCTCTGTGATTGTGTCATTGT
AGTGGGGAATAGACACTTTAAAGCCCACCGCTCCGTGCTGGCAGCATGCAGCACGCATTTCCGAGCCCTG
TTCTCAGTGGCAGAAGGAGATCAGACCATGAACATGATCCAGCTGGATAGCGAGGTGGTGACAGCAGAGG
CCTTTGCTGCACTGATTGACATGATGTATACCTCCACCCTCATGCTGGGGGAGAGCAATGTAATGGATGT
CTTATTGGCAGCCTCTCACCTGCATTTGAACTCTGTTGTTAAGGCATGTAAACATTACTTAACGACAAGG
ACGCTGCCCATGTCTCCCCCCAGTGAGCGCGTTCAGGAGCAGAGCGCCCGCATGCAGCGCTCCTTTATGC
TACAGCAGCTGGGACTAAGCATCGTGAGCTCAGCCCTCAATTCCAGCCAGAATGGCGAGGAGCAGCCAGC
CCCCATGAGCTCTTCCATGCGCAGTAACCTGGATCAGCGCACGCCCTTCCCCATGAGACGCCTTCATAAG
CGCAAGCAGTCTGCAGAGGAGCGGGCCAGGCAGCGCCTCCGACCCTCCATAGATGAGTCTGCCATTTCAG
ATGTTACACCGGAGAATGGGCCTTCAGGGGTTCATTCTCGGGAGGAGTTCTTTTCACCAGATTCTCTGAA
AATTGTGGATAATCCTAAAGCTGATGGAATGACTGATAACCAGGAAGATAGTGCGATCATGTTTGATCAG
TCTTTTGGCACTCAAGAAGATGCCCAGGTGCCCAGCCAGTCTGATAACAGTGCTGGCAACATGGCACAGT
TGTCCATGGCCTCTCGTGCAACTCAGGTTGAGACTAGTTTTGATCAGGAAGCTGCACCTGAGAAAAGTAG
TTTTCAGTGTGAAAACCCTGAGGTTGGCCTTGGTGAGAAGGAGCACATGAGAGTGGTGGTTAAATCTGAG
CCCCTGAGCTCACCTGAGCCTCAGGATGAAGTGAGCGATGTGACCTCACAAGCAGAAGGCAGCGAGTCTG
TGGAAGTGGAAGGAGTTGTGGTCAGTGCCGAGAAGATAGACCTCAGCCCTGAAAGCAGTGATCGGAGTTT
TTCAGATCCCCAGTCTAGCACAGACAGGGTAGGTGATATCCATATTTTGGAAGTCACAAATAACCTAGAG
CATAAGTCCACTTTTAGTATTTCGAATTTTCTTAACAAGAGCAGAGGAAATAACTTTACTGCAAATCAGA
ACAATGATGATAATATTCCAAACACCACTAGTGACTGCAGGCTGGAGAGTGAGGCCCCCTATTTGTTGAG
TCCAGAGGCTGGGCCTGCAGGTGGGCCCTCCTCTGCCCCTGGCTCCCATGTAGAGAACCCATTTAGTGAA
CCTGCAGACTCCCACTTCGTCAGGCCTATGCAGGAGGTGATGGGCCTGCCGTGTGTGCAGACTTCAGGCT
ACCAAGGAGGAGAACAGTTTGGGATGGACTTTTCCAGGTCTGGTTTGGGCCTCCACTCCTCCTTCTCCAG
GGTAATGATAGGTTCCCCAAGGGGAGGAGCCAGTAACTTTCCTTACTACCGCCGCATAGCTCCCAAAATG
CCAGTTGTAACTTCCGTCAGGAGCTCACAGATCCCAGAAAACTCTACCAGTTCTCAGCTAATGATGAATG
GAGCTACGTCCTCATTTGAAAATGGCCATCCTTCCCAGCCTGGCCCTCCACAGTTGACCAGGGCATCTGC
AGATGTTCTGTCAAAGTGCAAGAAGGCCTTATCAGAGCACAATGTTTTGGTTGTAGAGGGAGCTCGCAAG
TATGCCTGCAAAATCTGCTGCAAAACTTTTCTGACTTTGACAGATTGCAAGAAGCACATCCGTGTTCACA
CAGGTGAAAAGCCTTACGCCTGCCTGAAGTGTGGCAAGAGGTTTAGTCAGTCCAGCCACCTGTATAAGCA
CTCAAAGACTACCTGCCTGCGCTGGCAGAGCAGCAATCTTCCCAGCACTTTGCTCTAGTAATGAACTAGT
CCGTAACTTGAAAGTATTTCGATTTCTTGGCTTTATATATCTTGTGGAAAGGACGACAATGACAGTGAGG
CACTAGTCTCACGCGTTAAGTCGACAATCAACCTCTGGATTACAAAATTTGTGAAAGATTGACTGGTATT
CTTAACTATGTTGCTCCTTTTACGCTATGTGGATACGCTGCTTTAATGCCTTTGTATCATGCTATTGCTT
CCCGTATGGCTTTCATTTTCTCCTCCTTGTATAAATCCTGGTTGCTGTCTCTTTATGAGGAGTTGTGGCC
CGTTGTCAGGCAACGTGGCGTGGTGTGCACTGTGTTTGCTGACGCAACCCCCACTGGTTGGGGCATTGCC
ACCACCTGTCAGCTCCTTTCCGGGACTTTCGCTTTCCCCCTCCCTATTGCCACGGCGGAACTCATCGCCG
CCTGCCTTGCCCGCTGCTGGACAGGGGCTCGGCTGTTGGGCACTGACAATTCCGTGGTGTTGTCGGGGAA
ATCATCGTCCTTTCCTTGGCTGCTCGCCTGTGTTGCCACCTGGATTCTGCGCGGGACGTCCTTCTGCTAC
GTCCCTTCGGCCCTCAATCCAGCGGACCTTCCTTCCCGCGGCCTGCTGCCGGCTCTGCGGCCTCTTCCGC
GTCTTCGCCTTCGCCCTCAGACGAGTCGGATCTCCCTTTGGGCCGCCTCCCCGCGTCGACTTTAAGACCA
ATGACTTACAAGGCAGCTGTAGATCTTAGCCACTTTTTAAAAGAAAAGGGGGGACTGGAAGGGCTAATTC
ACTCCCAACGAAGACAAGATCTGCTTTTTGCTTGTACTGGGTCTCTCTGGTTAGACCAGATCTGAGCCTG
GGAGCTCTCTGGCTAACTAGGGAACCCACTGCTTAAGCCTCAATAAAGCTTGCCTTGAGTGCTTCAAGTA
GTGTGTGCCCGTCTGTTGTGTGACTCTGGTAACTAGAGATCCCTCAGACCCTTTTAGTCAGTGTGGAAAA
TCTCTAGCAGTACGTATAGTAGTTCATGTCATCTTATTATTCAGTATTTATAACTTGCAAAGAAATGAAT
ATCAGAGAGTGAGAGGAACTTGTTTATTGCAGCTTATAATGGTTACAAATAAAGCAATAGCATCACAAAT
TTCACAAATAAAGCATTTTTTTCACTGCATTCTAGTTGTGGTTTGTCCAAACTCATCAATGTATCTTATC
ATGTCTGGCTCTAGCTATCCCGCCCCTAACTCCGCCCATCCCGCCCCTAACTCCGCCCAGTTCCGCCCAT
TCTCCGCCCCATGGCTGACTAATTTTTTTTATTTATGCAGAGGCCGAGGCCGCCTCGGCCTCTGAGCTAT
TCCAGAAGTAGTGAGGAGGCTTTTTTGGAGGCCTAGGGACGTACCCAATTCGCCCTATAGTGAGTCGTAT
TACGCGCGCTCACTGGCCGTCGTTTTACAACGTCGTGACTGGGAAAACCCTGGCGTTACCCAACTTAATC
GCCTTGCAGCACATCCCCCTTTCGCCAGCTGGCGTAATAGCGAAGAGGCCCGCACCGATCGCCCTTCCCA
ACAGTTGCGCAGCCTGAATGGCGAATGGG
[124 nt withheld, positions 7730-7853]
C
[91 nt withheld, positions 7855-7945]
A
[49 nt withheld, positions 7947-7995]
CCTTTGACGTTGGAGTCCACGTTCTTT
[37 nt withheld, positions 8023-8059]
ACCCTATCTCGGTCTATTCTTTTGATTTATAAGGGATTTTGCCGATTTCGGCCTATTGGTTAAAAAATGA
GCTGATTTAACAAAAATTTAACGCGAATTTTAACAAAATATTAACGCTTACAATTTAGGTGGCACTTTTC
GGGGAAATGTGCGCGGAACCCCTATTTGTTTATTTTTCTAAATACATTCAAATATGTATCCGCTCATGAG
ACAATAACCCTGATAAATGCTTCAATAATATTGAAAAAGGAAGAGTATGAGTATTCAACATTTCCGTGTC
GCCCTTATTCCCTTTTTTGCGGCATTTTGCCTTCCTGTTTTTGCTCACCCAGAAACGCTGGTGAAAGTAA
AAGATGCTGAAGATCAGTTGGGTGCACGAGTGGGTTACATCGAACTGGATCTCAACAGCGGTAAGATCCT
TGAGAGTTTTCGCCCCGAAGAACGTTTTCCAATGATGAGCACTTTTAAAGTTCTGCTATGTGGCGCGGTA
TTATCCCGTATTGACGCCGGGCAAGAGCAACTCGGTCGCCGCATACACTATTCTCAGAATGACTTGGTTG
AGTACTCACCAGTCACAGAAAAGCATCTTACGGATGGCATGACAGTAAGAGAATTATGCAGTGCTGCCAT
AACCATGAGTGATAACACTGCGGCCAACTTACTTCTGACAACGATCGGAGGACCGAAGGAGCTAACCGCT
TTTTTGCACAACATGGGGGATCATGTAACTCGCCTTGATCGTTGGGAACCGGAGCTGAATGAAGCCATAC
CAAACGACGAGCGTGACACCACGATGCCTGTAGCAATGGCAACAACGTTGCGCAAACTATTAACTGGCGA
ACTACTTACTCTAGCTTCCCGGCAACAATTAATAGACTGGATGGAGGCGGATAAAGTTGCAGGACCACTT
CTGCGCTCGGCCCTTCCGGCTGGCTGGTTTATTGCTGATAAATCTGGAGCCGGTGAGCGTGGGTCTCGCG
GTATCATTGCAGCACTGGGGCCAGATGGTAAGCCCTCCCGTATCGTAGTTATCTACACGACGGGGAGTCA
GGCAACTATGGATGAACGAAATAGACAGATCGCTGAGATAGGTGCCTCACTGATTAAGCATTGGTAACTG
TCAGACCAAGTTTACTCATATATACTTTAGATTGATTTAAAACTTCATTTTTAATTTAAAAGGATCTAGG
TGAAGATCCTTTTTGATAATCTCATGACCAAAATCCCTTAACGTGAGTTTTCGTTCCACTGAGCGTCAGA
CCCCGTAGAAAAGATCAAAGGATCTTCTTGAGATCCTTTTTTTCTGCGCGTAATCTGCTGCTTGCAAACA
AAAAAACCACCGCTACCAGCGGTGGTTTGTTTGCCGGATCAAGAGCTACCAACTCTTTTTCCGAAGGTAA
CTGGCTTCAGCAGAGCGCAGATACCAAATACTGTTCTTCTAGTGTAGCCGTAGTTAGGCCACCACTTCAA
GAACTCTGTAGCACCGCCTACATACCTCGCTCTGCTAATCCTGTTACCAGTGGCTGCTGCCAGTGGCGAT
AAGTCGTGTCTTACCGGGTTGGACTCAAGACGATAGTTACCGGATAAGGCGCAGCGGTCGGGCTGAACGG
GGGGTTCGTGCACACAGCCCAGCTTGGAGCGAACGACCTACACCGAACTGAGATACCTACAGCGTGAGCT
ATGAGAAAGCGCCACGCTTCCCGAAGGGAGAAAGGCGGACAGGTATCCGGTAAGCGGCAGGGTCGGAACA
GGAGAGCGCACGAGGGAGCTTCCAGGGGGAAACGCCTGGTATCTTTATAGTCCTGTCGGGTTTCGCCACC
TCTGACTTGAGCGTCGATTTTTGTGATGCTCGTCAGGGGGGCGGAGCCTATGGAAAAACGCCAGCAACGC
GGCCTTTTTACGGTTCCTGGCCTTTTGCTGGCCTTTTGCTCACATGTTCTTTCCTGCGTTATCCCCTGAT
TCTGTGGATAACCGTATTACCGCCTTTGAGTGAGCTGATACCGCTCGCCGCAGCCGAACGACCGAGCGCA
GCGAGTCAGTGAGCGAGGAAGCGGAAGAGCGCCCAATACGCAAACCGCCTCTCCCCGCGCGTTGGCCGAT
TCATTAATGCAGCTGGCACGACAGGTTTCCCGACTGGAAAGCGGGCAGTGAGCGCAACGCAATTAATGTG
AGTTAGCTCACTCATTAGGCACCCCAGGCTTTACACTTTATGCTTCCGGCTCGTATGTTGTGTGGAATTG
TGAGCGGATAACAATTTCACACAGGAAACAGCTATGACCATGATTACGCCAAGCGCGCAATTAACCCTCA
CTAAAGGGAACAAAAGCTGGAGCTGCAAGC
