>Addgene plasmid #142873 | TFORF1854 | depositor partial sequence | sequence record 280757 | Insert
ACCGCCACCATGGATTTTCCTGGTCACTTTGAACAAATCTTCCAGCAGCTGAACTACCAGAGACTTCATG
GCCAGCTCTGTGATTGTGTCATTGTAGTGGGGAATAGACACTTTAAAGCCCACCGCTCCGTGCTGGCAGC
ATGCAGCACGCATTTCCGAGCCCTGTTCTCAGTGGCAGAAGGAGATCAGACCATGAACATGATCCAGCTG
GATAGCGAGGTGGTGACAGCAGAGGCCTTTGCTGCACTGATTGACATGATGTATACCTCCACCCTCATGC
TGGGGGAGAGCAATGTAATGGATGTCTTATTGGCAGCCTCTCACCTGCATTTGAACTCTGTTGTTAAGGC
ATGTAAACATTACTTAACGACAAGGACGCTGCCCATGTCTCCCCCCAGTGAGCGCGTTCAGGAGCAGAGC
GCCCGCATGCAGCGCTCCTTTATGCTACAGCAGCTGGGACTAAGCATCGTGAGCTCAGCCCTCAATTCCA
GCCAGAATGGCGAGGAGCAGCCAGCCCCCATGAGCTCTTCCATGCGCAGTAACCTGGATCAGCGCACGCC
CTTCCCCATGAGACGCCTTCATAAGCGCAAGCAGTCTGCAGAGGAGCGGGCCAGGCAGCGCCTCCGACCC
TCCATAGATGAGTCTGCCATTTCAGATGTTACACCGGAGAATGGGCCTTCAGGGGTTCATTCTCGGGAGG
AGTTCTTTTCACCAGATTCTCTGAAAATTGTGGATAATCCTAAAGCTGATGGAATGACTGATAACCAGGA
AGATAGTGCGATCATGTTTGATCAGTCTTTTGGCACTCAAGAAGATGCCCAGGTGCCCAGCCAGTCTGAT
AACAGTGCTGGCAACATGGCACAGTTGTCCATGGCCTCTCGTGCAACTCAGGTTGAGACTAGTTTTGATC
AGGAAGCTGCACCTGAGAAAAGTAGTTTTCAGTGTGAAAACCCTGAGGTTGGCCTTGGTGAGAAGGAGCA
CATGAGAGTGGTGGTTAAATCTGAGCCCCTGAGCTCACCTGAGCCTCAGGATGAAGTGAGCGATGTGACC
TCACAAGCAGAAGGCAGCGAGTCTGTGGAAGTGGAAGGAGTTGTGGTCAGTGCCGAGAAGATAGACCTCA
GCCCTGAAAGCAGTGATCGGAGTTTTTCAGATCCCCAGTCTAGCACAGACAGGGTAGGTGATATCCATAT
TTTGGAAGTCACAAATAACCTAGAGCATAAGTCCACTTTTAGTATTTCGAATTTTCTTAACAAGAGCAGA
GGAAATAACTTTACTGCAAATCAGAACAATGATGATAATATTCCAAACACCACTAGTGACTGCAGGCTGG
AGAGTGAGGCCCCCTATTTGTTGAGTCCAGAGGCTGGGCCTGCAGGTGGGCCCTCCTCTGCCCCTGGCTC
CCATGTAGAGAACCCATTTAGTGAACCTGCAGACTCCCACTTCGTCAGGCCTATGCAGGAGGTGATGGGC
CTGCCGTGTGTGCAGACTTCAGGCTACCAAGGAGGAGAACAGTTTGGGATGGACTTTTCCAGGTCTGGTT
TGGGCCTCCACTCCTCCTTCTCCAGGGTAATGATAGGTTCCCCAAGGGGAGGAGCCAGTAACTTTCCTTA
CTACCGCCGCATAGCTCCCAAAATGCCAGTTGTAACTTCCGTCAGGAGCTCACAGATCCCAGAAAACTCT
ACCAGTTCTCAGCTAATGATGAATGGAGCTACGTCCTCATTTGAAAATGGCCATCCTTCCCAGCCTGGCC
CTCCACAGTTGACCAGGGCATCTGCAGATGTTCTGTCAAAGTGCAAGAAGGCCTTATCAGAGCACAATGT
TTTGGTTGTAGAGGGAGCTCGCAAGTATGCCTGCAAAATCTGCTGCAAAACTTTTCTGACTTTGACAGAT
TGCAAGAAGCACATCCGTGTTCACACAGGTGAAAAGCCTTACGCCTGCCTGAAGTGTGGCAAGAGGTTTA
GTCAGTCCAGCCACCTGTATAAGCACTCAAAGACTACCTGCCTGCGCTGGCAGAGCAGCAATCTTCCCAG
CACTTTGCTCTAGTAATGAACTAGTCCGTAACTTGAAAGTATTTCGATTTCTTGGCTTTATATATCTTGT
GGAAAGGACGACAATGACAGTGAGGCACTAGTCTC
