>Addgene plasmid #142873 | TFORF1854 | depositor partial sequence | sequence record 280758 | Barcode
CAATGACAGTGAGGCACTAGTCTC
